Addgene plasmid #179279: pOUPc-UL148-mCherry
Purpose: All in one "tet-on" lentivirus vector that expresses human cytomegalovirus UL148 fused to an mCherry tag at its cytoplasmic tail. UL148 reorganizes the ER and activates the UPR.
Depositing lab: Jeremy Kamil. Depositing organization: Louisiana State University Health Sciences Center, Shreveport. Publication: The Human Cytomegalovirus Nonstructural Glycoprotein UL148 Reorganizes the Endoplasmic Reticulum. Zhang H, Read C, Nguyen CC, Siddiquey MNA, Shang C, Hall CM, von Einem J, Kamil JP. mBio. 2019 Dec 10;10(6). pii: mBio.02110-19. doi: 10.1128/mBio.02110-19. PubMed 31822584.
Backbone
  Vector backbone: pOUPc
  Backbone manufacturer: derived from Steven Elledge lab's pInducer20
  Backbone size w/o insert (bp): 12126
  Total vector size (bp): 13794
  Vector type: Mammalian Expression, Lentiviral ; tet-on, all-in-one lentiviral vector
  Selectable markers: Puromycin
Growth in bacteria
  Bacterial resistance: Ampicillin, 100 μg/mL
  Growth temperature: 30°C
  Growth strain: NEB Stable
  Copy number: High Copy
Gene/Insert
  Gene/Insert name: UL148 fused to mCherry (alt name: human cytomegalovirus UL148)
  Species: Human herpesvirus 5 (human cytomegalovirus)
  Insert size (bp): 1668
  GenBank ID: EF999921.1
  Promoter: Tet responsive element 3G
  Tag / fusion protein: mCherry (C terminal on insert)
  Cloning method: Restriction Enzyme; 5′ cloning site EcoRI (not destroyed); 3′ cloning site NotI (not destroyed)
  Sequencing primers: 5′ TCAGGTAGTGAACCGTCAG; 3′ TGATACTGGGGTTCTAAGGC
Terms and licenses: Academic/Nonprofit Terms; Industry Terms: Not Available to Industry
How to cite: pOUPc-UL148-mCherry was a gift from Jeremy Kamil (Addgene plasmid # 179279 ; http://n2t.net/addgene:179279 ; RRID:Addgene_179279)
