[The description below was written by a language model from this plasmid's Addgene catalogue record and pLannotate feature annotations shown in this document.]
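Description:
pOUPc-UL148-mCherry is an all-in-one "tet-on" HIV-1-based lentiviral vector for doxycycline-inducible expression of the human cytomegalovirus glycoprotein UL148 in mammalian cells. Its pOUPc backbone derives from pInducer20. In bacteria the plasmid is maintained through a high-copy ColE1/pUC-type origin with ampicillin resistance. An f1 origin is also present.

The lentiviral region has a truncated 5' LTR, the Ψ packaging signal with a gag fragment, the RRE for Rev-dependent RNA export, the cPPT/CTS, a WPRE to enhance transcript expression, and a self-inactivating ΔU3 3' LTR followed by a bGH polyadenylation signal.

Between the LTRs are two expression units. In the first, a TRE3G Tet-responsive promoter drives the UL148 open reading frame fused at its C terminus, the cytoplasmic tail, to the red fluorescent protein mCherry. The fusion was cloned between EcoRI and NotI sites. In the second, the human ubiquitin C promoter constitutively drives an rtTA3 reverse tetracycline transactivator linked through an EMCV IRES to puromycin N-acetyltransferase. Transduced cells can therefore be selected with puromycin and already carry the activator that switches on the TRE3G promoter when doxycycline is added. A loxP site and a partial loxP-like match flank the transactivator, and a reverse-oriented EM7-BleoR cassette lies upstream of TRE3G. Outside the LTRs, the annotation also detects an SV40 promoter followed by hygromycin and bleomycin resistance gene fragments, which appear to be backbone remnants.

According to the record, UL148 reorganizes the endoplasmic reticulum and activates the unfolded protein response. The construct therefore allows inducible expression and fluorescent tracking of UL148 outside the context of viral infection. The sequenced record (13,728 nt) is slightly shorter than the catalogued total size (13,794 bp).
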