Features (pLannotate 1.2.2; 37 found; start..end, strand, type, name):
     75..179     -  promoter       AmpR promoter: bla
    227..361     +  polyA_signal   SV40 poly(A) signal: SV40 polyadenylation signal
    528..857     +  CDS            nef (fragment): NEF_HV1BR - Experimental evidence at protein level: Swiss-Prot protein existence level 1. Extracellular Nef protein targets CD4(+) T-lymphocytes for apoptosis by interacting with CXCR4 surface receptors (PubMed:14990729). From Human immunodeficiency virus type 1 group M subtype B (isolate BRU/LAI) (HIV-1).
    905..1162    +  LTR            5' LTR (truncated): truncated 5' long terminal repeat (LTR) from HIV-1
   1209..1334    +  misc_feature   HIV-1 Ψ: packaging signal of human immunodeficiency virus type 1
   1318..1656    +  CDS            HIV-1 gag (fragment): gag protein from human immunodeficiency virus 1; gag
   1831..2064    +  misc_feature   RRE: The Rev response element (RRE) of HIV-1 allows for Rev-dependent mRNA export from the nucleus to the cytoplasm.
   2441..2541    +  CDS            Rev (fragment): human immunodeficiency virus 1 (HIV-1) Rev protein; rev; enhances nuclear export of unspliced and incompletely spliced viral mRNAs
   2591..2708    +  misc_feature   cPPT/CTS: central polypurine tract and central termination sequence of HIV-1
   2773..3147    -  CDS            BleoR: antibiotic-binding protein; Sh ble from Streptoalloteichus hindustanus; confers resistance to bleomycin, phleomycin, and Zeocin™
   3167..3214    -  promoter       EM7 promoter: synthetic bacterial promoter&nbsp
   3266..3641    +  promoter       TRE3G promoter: 3rd-generation Tet-responsive promoter that can be activated by binding of Tet-On® 3G
   3667..4614    +  CDS            UL148: UL148_HCMVM - Protein inferred from homology: Swiss-Prot protein existence level 3. From Human cytomegalovirus (strain Merlin) (HHV-5) (Human herpesvirus 5).
   4615..5322    +  CDS            mCherry: mCherry is a basic (constitutively fluorescent) red fluorescent protein published in 2004, derived from Discosoma sp.. It is reported to be a very rapidly-maturing monomer with low acid sensitivity.
   5360..6571    +  promoter       UbC promoter: human ubiquitin C promoter
   6578..6611    -  protein_bind   loxP: Cre-mediated recombination occurs in the 8-bp core sequence (GCATACAT). Cre recombinase
   6618..7315    +  CDS            rtTA3 (fragment): reverse tetracycline transactivator 3 activates expression from Tet-responsive promoters in the presence of doxycycline
   7245..7355    +  CDS            VP48: 3 tandem repeats of the minimal activation domain of herpes simplex virus VP16 (Cheng et al., 2013)
   7365..7395    +  protein_bind   loxP (fragment): Cre-mediated recombination occurs in the 8-bp core sequence (GCATACAT). Cre recombinase
   7413..7985    +  misc_feature   IRES: internal ribosome entry site (IRES) of the encephalomyocarditis virus (EMCV)
   7994..8590    +  CDS            PuroR: puromycin N-acetyltransferase; pac from Streptomyces alboniger; confers resistance to puromycin
   8612..9200    +  misc_feature   WPRE: woodchuck hepatitis virus posttranscriptional regulatory element
   9217..9405    +  CDS            nef (fragment): NEF_HV1Z2 - Experimental evidence at protein level: Swiss-Prot protein existence level 1. Extracellular Nef protein targets CD4(+) T-lymphocytes for apoptosis by interacting with CXCR4 surface receptors. From Human immunodeficiency virus type 1 group M subtype D (isolate Z2/CDC-Z34) (HIV-1).
   9407..9640    +  LTR            3' LTR (ΔU3): self-inactivating 3' long terminal repeat (LTR) from HIV-1
   9747..9971    +  polyA_signal   bGH poly(A) signal: bovine growth hormone polyadenylation signal
   9975..9996    +  promoter       SV40 promoter (fragment): SV40 enhancer and early promoter
  10017..10445   +  rep_origin     f1 ori (sequence partly withheld): f1 bacteriophage origin of replication; arrow indicates direction of (+) strand synthesis
  10459..10788   +  promoter       SV40 promoter: SV40 enhancer and early promoter
  10865..11481   +  CDS            HygR (fragment): aminoglycoside phosphotransferase from E. coli confers resistance to hygromycin
  11491..11616   +  CDS            ble (fragment): BLE_KLEPN - Experimental evidence at protein level: Swiss-Prot protein existence level 1. Binding protein with a strong affinity to the bleomycin family of antibiotics. Binds to CL990; an antimitotic-antibiotic compound. From Klebsiella pneumoniae.
  11611..11692   +  polyA_signal   SV40 poly(A) signal: SV40 polyadenylation signal
  11803..11825   -  protein_bind   lac operator (fragment): The lac repressor binds to the lac operator to inhibit transcription in E. coli. This inhibition can be relieved by adding lactose or isopropyl-β-D-thiogalactopyranoside (IPTG). lac repressor encoded by lacI
  11829..11859   -  promoter       lac promoter: promoter for the E. coli lac operon
  11874..11895   -  protein_bind   CAP binding site: CAP binding activates transcription in the presence of cAMP. E. coli catabolite activator protein
  11908..12000   -  CDS            lacI (fragment): lac repressor; lacI; The lac repressor binds to the lac operator to inhibit transcription in E. coli. This inhibition can be relieved by adding lactose or isopropyl-β-D-thiogalactopyranoside (IPTG).
  12183..12771   -  rep_origin     ori: high-copy-number ColE1/pMB1/pBR322/pUC origin of replication
  12942..74      -  CDS            AmpR (across the origin): β-lactamase; bla; confers resistance to ampicillin, carbenicillin, and related antibiotics
>Addgene plasmid #179279 | pOUPc-UL148-mCherry | addgene full sequence | sequence record 355068 | Addgene NGS Result
GGGTGAGCAAAAACAGGAAGGCAAAATGCCGCAAAAAAGGGAATAAGGGCGACACGGAAATGTTGAATAC
TCATACTCTTCCTTTTTCAATATTATTGAAGCATTTATCAGGGTTATTGTCTCATGAGCGGATACATATT
TGAATGTATTTAGAAAAATAAACAAATAGGGGTTCCGCGCACATTTCCCCGAAAAGTGCCACCTGACGTC
GACGGATCGGGAGATCAACTTGTTTATTGCAGCTTATAATGGTTACAAATAAAGCAATAGCATCACAAAT
TTCACAAATAAAGCATTTTTTTCACTGCATTCTAGTTGTGGTTTGTCCAAACTCATCAATGTATCTTATC
ATGTCTGGATCAACTGGATAACTCAAGCTAACCAAAATCATCCCAAACTTCCCACCCCATACCCTATTAC
CACTGCCAATTACCTGTGGTTTCATTTACTCTAAACCTGTGATTCCTCTGAATTATTTTCATTTTAAAGA
AATTGTATTTGTTAAATATGTACTACAAACTTAGTAGTTGGAAGGGCTAATTCACTCCCAAAGAAGACAA
GATATCCTTGATCTGTGGATCTACCACACACAAGGCTACTTCCCTGATTAGCAGAACTACACACCAGGGC
CAGGGGTCAGATATCCACTGACCTTTGGATGGTGCTACAAGCTAGTACCAGTTGAGCCAGATAAGGTAGA
AGAGGCCAATAAAGGAGAGAACACCAGCTTGTTACACCCTGTGAGCCTGCATGGGATGGATGACCCGGAG
AGAGAAGTGTTAGAGTGGAGGTTTGACAGCCGCCTAGCATTTCATCACGTGGCCCGAGAGCTGCATCCGG
AGTACTTCAAGAACTGCTGATATCGAGCTTGCTACAAGGGACTTTCCGCTGGGGACTTTCCAGGGAGGCG
TGGCCTGGGCGGGACTGGGGAGTGGCGAGCCCTCAGATCCTGCATATAAGCAGCTGCTTTTTGCCTGTAC
TGGGTCTCTCTGGTTAGACCAGATCTGAGCCTGGGAGCTCTCTGGCTAACTAGGGAACCCACTGCTTAAG
CCTCAATAAAGCTTGCCTTGAGTGCTTCAAGTAGTGTGTGCCCGTCTGTTGTGTGACTCTGGTAACTAGA
GATCCCTCAGACCCTTTTAGTCAGTGTGGAAAATCTCTAGCAGTGGCGCCCGAACAGGGACTTGAAAGCG
AAAGGGAAACCAGAGGAGCTCTCTCGACGCAGGACTCGGCTTGCTGAAGCGCGCACGGCAAGAGGCGAGG
GGCGGCGACTGGTGAGTACGCCAAAAATTTTGACTAGCGGAGGCTAGAAGGAGAGAGATGGGTGCGAGAG
CGTCAGTATTAAGCGGGGGAGAATTAGATCGCGATGGGAAAAAATTCGGTTAAGGCCAGGGGGAAAGAAA
AAATATAAATTAAAACATATAGTATGGGCAAGCAGGGAGCTAGAACGATTCGCAGTTAATCCTGGCCTGT
TAGAAACATCAGAAGGCTGTAGACAAATACTGGGACAGCTACAACCATCCCTTCAGACAGGATCAGAAGA
ACTTAGATCATTATATAATACAGTAGCAACCCTCTATTGTGTGCATCAAAGGATAGAGATAAAAGACACC
AAGGAAGCTTTAGACAAGATAGAGGAAGAGCAAAACAAAAGTAAGACCACCGCACAGCAAGCGGCCGGCC
GCTGATCTTCAGACCTGGAGGAGGAGATATGAGGGACAATTGGAGAAGTGAATTATATAAATATAAAGTA
GTAAAAATTGAACCATTAGGAGTAGCACCCACCAAGGCAAAGAGAAGAGTGGTGCAGAGAGAAAAAAGAG
CAGTGGGAATAGGAGCTTTGTTCCTTGGGTTCTTGGGAGCAGCAGGAAGCACTATGGGCGCAGCGTCAAT
GACGCTGACGGTACAGGCCAGACAATTATTGTCTGGTATAGTGCAGCAGCAGAACAATTTGCTGAGGGCT
ATTGAGGCGCAACAGCATCTGTTGCAACTCACAGTCTGGGGCATCAAGCAGCTCCAGGCAAGAATCCTGG
CTGTGGAAAGATACCTAAAGGATCAACAGCTCCTGGGGATTTGGGGTTGCTCTGGAAAACTCATTTGCAC
CACTGCTGTGCCTTGGAATGCTAGTTGGAGTAATAAATCTCTGGAACAGATTTGGAATCACACGACCTGG
ATGGAGTGGGACAGAGAAATTAACAATTACACAAGCTTAATACACTCCTTAATTGAAGAATCGCAAAACC
AGCAAGAAAAGAATGAACAAGAATTATTGGAATTAGATAAATGGGCAAGTTTGTGGAATTGGTTTAACAT
AACAAATTGGCTGTGGTATATAAAATTATTCATAATGATAGTAGGAGGCTTGGTAGGTTTAAGAATAGTT
TTTGCTGTACTTTCTATAGTGAATAGAGTTAGGCAGGGATATTCACCATTATCGTTTCAGACCCACCTCC
CAACCCCGAGGGGACCCGACAGGCCCGAAGGAATAGAAGAAGAAGGTGGAGAGAGAGACAGAGACAGATC
CATTCGATTAGTGAACGGATCGGCACTGCGTGCGCCAATTCTGCAGACAAATGGCAGTATTCATCCACAA
TTTTAAAAGAAAAGGGGGGATTGGGGGGTACAGTGCAGGGGAAAGAATAGTAGACATAATAGCAACAGAC
ATACAAACTAAAGAATTACAAAAACAAATTACAAAAATTCAAAATTTTCGGGTTTATTACAGGGACAGCA
GAGATCCAGTTTGGTTAGTACCGGGCCCGCTCTAGTCCGGAATCAGTCCTGCTCCTCGGCCACGAAGTGC
ACGCAGTTGCCGGCCGGGTCGCGCAGGGCGAACTCCCGCCCCCACGGCTGCTCGCCGATCTCGGTCATGG
CCGGCCCGGAGGCGTCCCGGAAGTTCGTGGACACGACCTCCGACCACTCGGCGTACAGCTCGTCCAGGCC
GCGCACCCACACCCAGGCCAGGGTGTTGTCCGGCACCACCTGGTCCTGGACCGCGCTGATGAACAGGGTC
ACGTCGTCCCGGACCACACCGGCGAAGTCGTCCTCCACGAAGTCCCGGGAGAACCCGAGCCGGTCGGTCC
AGAACTCGACCGCTCCGGCGACGTCGCGCGCGGTGAGCACCGGAACGGCACTGGTCAACTTGGCCATGGT
GGCCCTCCTATAGTGAGTCGTATTATACTATGCCGATATACTATGCCGATGATTAATTGTCAACACGTGC
TGCAGGTCCGAGGTTCTAGGCTAGCGAGACTAGCGACGAGTTGGCTTTACTCCCTATCAGTGATAGAGAA
CGTATGAAGAGTTTACTCCCTATCAGTGATAGAGAACGTATGCAGACTTTACTCCCTATCAGTGATAGAG
AACGTATAAGGAGTTTACTCCCTATCAGTGATAGAGAACGTATGACCAGTTTACTCCCTATCAGTGATAG
AGAACGTATCTACAGTTTACTCCCTATCAGTGATAGAGAACGTATATCCAGTTTACTCCCTATCAGTGAT
AGAGAACGTATAAGCTTTAGGCGTGTACGGTGGGCGCCTATAAAAGCAGAGCTCAGGTAGTGAACCGTCA
GATCGCCTGGAGCAATTCCACAACACTTTTGTCTTATACCAACTTTCCGTACCACTTCCTACCCTCGTAA
ACCGGTGAATTCTGCAGATTGCCACCATGTTGCGCTTGCTGTTCACGCTCGTCCTGCTGGCCCTCCACGG
GCCGTCTGTCAATGCTAGCCGCGACTATGTGCATGTTCGGCTATTGAGCTACCGAGGCGACCCCCTGGTC
TTCAAGCACACTTTTTCGGGTGTGCGTCGACCCTTCACCGAGCTAGGCTGGGCTGCGTGTCGCGACTGGG
ACAGTATGCATTGCACGCCCTTCTGGTCTACCGATCCGGAGCAGATGACCGACTCGGTGCGGCGTTACAG
CACAGTGAGCCCCGGCAAGGAAGTGACGCTTCAGCTTCACGGGAACCAAACCGTACAGCCGTCGTTTCTA
AGCTTTACGTGCCGCCTGCAGCTAGAACCCGTGGTGGAAAATGTTGGCCTCTACGTGGCCTACGTGGTCA
ACGACGGTGAACGCCCACAGCAGTTTTTTACACCGCAGGTAGACGTGGTACGCTTTGCTCTATATCTAGA
GACGCTCTCCCGGATCGTGGAACCGTTAGAATCAGGTCGCCTGGCAGTGGAATTTGATACGCCTGACCTA
GCTCTGGCGCCCGATTTAGTAAGCAGCCTCTTCGTGGCCGGACACGGCGAGACCGACTTTTACATGAACT
GGACGCTGCGTCGCAGTCAGACCCACTACCTGGAGGAGATGGCCTTACAGGTGGAGATTCTAAAGCCCCG
CGGCGTACGTCACCGCGCTATTATCCACCATCCGAAGCTACAGCCGGGCGTTGGCCTGTGGATAGATTTC
TGCGTGTACAGCTACAACGCGCGCCTGACCCGCGGCTACGTACGATACACCCTGTCACCGAAAGCGCGCT
TGCCCGCAAAAGCAGAGGGTTGGCTGGTGTCACTAGACAGATTCATCGTGCAGTACCTCAACACATTGCT
GATTACAATGATGGCGGCGATATGGGCTCGCGTTTTGATAACCTACCTGGTGTCGCGGCGTCGGATGGTG
AGCAAGGGCGAGGAGGATAACATGGCCATCATCAAGGAGTTCATGCGCTTCAAGGTGCACATGGAGGGCT
CCGTGAACGGCCACGAGTTCGAGATCGAGGGCGAGGGCGAGGGCCGCCCCTACGAGGGCACCCAGACCGC
CAAGCTGAAGGTGACCAAGGGTGGCCCCCTGCCCTTCGCCTGGGACATCCTGTCCCCTCAGTTCATGTAC
GGCTCCAAGGCCTACGTGAAGCACCCCGCCGACATCCCCGACTACTTGAAGCTGTCCTTCCCCGAGGGCT
TCAAGTGGGAGCGCGTGATGAACTTCGAGGACGGCGGCGTGGTGACCGTGACCCAGGACTCCTCCCTGCA
GGACGGCGAGTTCATCTACAAGGTGAAGCTGCGCGGCACCAACTTCCCCTCCGACGGCCCCGTAATGCAG
AAGAAGACCATGGGCTGGGAGGCCTCCTCCGAGCGGATGTACCCCGAGGACGGCGCCCTGAAGGGCGAGA
TCAAGCAGAGGCTGAAGCTGAAGGACGGCGGCCACTACGACGCTGAGGTCAAGACCACCTACAAGGCCAA
GAAGCCCGTGCAGCTGCCCGGCGCCTACAACGTCAACATCAAGTTGGACATCACCTCCCACAACGAGGAC
TACACCATCGTGGAACAGTACGAACGCGCCGAGGGCCGCCACTCCACCGGCGGCATGGACGAGCTGTACA
AGTAATCCAGCACAGTGGCGGCCGCACGCGTTAAGATCTGGCCTCCGCGCCGGGTTTTGGCGCCTCCCGC
GGGCGCCCCCCTCCTCACGGCGAGCGCTGCCACGTCAGACGAAGGGCGCAGCGAGCGTCCTGATCCTTCC
GCCCGGACGCTCAGGACAGCGGCCCGCTGCTCATAAGACTCGGCCTTAGAACCCCAGTATCAGCAGAAGG
ACATTTTAGGACGGGACTTGGGTGACTCTAGGGCACTGGTTTTCTTTCCAGAGAGCGGAACAGGCGAGGA
AAAGTAGTCCCTTCTCGGCGATTCTGCGGAGGGATCTCCGTGGGGCGGTGAACGCCGATGATTATATAAG
GACGCGCCGGGTGTGGCACAGCTAGTTCCGTCGCAGCCGGGATTTGGGTCGCGGTTCTTGTTTGTGGATC
GCTGTGATCGTCACTTGGTGAGTAGCGGGCTGCTGGGCTGGCCGGGGCTTTCGTGGCCGCCGGGCCGCTC
GGTGGGACGGAAGCGTGTGGAGAGACCGCCAAGGGCTGTAGTCTGGGTCCGCGAGCAAGGTTGCCCTGAA
CTGGGGGTTGGGGGGAGCGCAGCAAAATGGCGGCTGTTCCCGAGTCTTGAATGGAAGACGCTTGTGAGGC
GGGCTGTGAGGTCGTTGAAACAAGGTGGGGGGCATGGTGGGCGGCAAGAACCCAAGGTCTTGAGGCCTTC
GCTAATGCGGGAAAGCTCTTATTCGGGTGAGATGGGCTGGGGCACCATCTGGGGACCCTGACGTGAAGTT
TGTCACTGACTGGAGAACTCGGTTTGTCGTCTGTTGCGGGGGCGGCAGTTATGGCGGTGCCGTTGGGCAG
TGCACCCGTACCTTTGGGAGCGCGCGCCCTCGTCGTGTCGTGACGTCACCCGTTCTGTTGGCTTATAATG
CAGGGTGGGGCCACCTGCCGGTAGGTGTGTGGTAGGCTTTTCTCCGTCGCAGGACGCAGGGTTCGGGCCT
AGGGTAGGCTCTCCTGAATCGACAGGCGCCGGACCTCTGGTGAGGGGAGGGATAAGTGAGGCGTCAGTTT
CTTTGGTCGGTTTTATGTACCTATCTTCTTAAGTAGCTGAAGCTCCGGTTTTGAACTATGCGCTCGGGGT
TGGCGAGTGTGTTTTGTGAAGTTTTTTAGGCACCTTTTGAAATGTAATCATTTGGGTCAATATGTAATTT
TCAGTGTTAGACTAGTAAATTGTCCGCTAAATTCTGGCCGTTTTTGGCTTTTTTGTTAGACGGATCCATA
ACTTCGTATAATGTATGCTATACGAAGTTATGCCACCATGTCTAGACTGGACAAGAGCAAAGTCATAAAC
GGAGCTCTGGAATTACTCAATGGTGTCGGTATCGAAGGCCTGACGACAAGGAAACTCGCTCAAAAGCTGG
GAGTTGAGCAGCCTACCCTGTACTGGCACGTGAAGAACAAGCGGGCCCTGCTCGATGCCCTGCCAATCGA
GATGCTGGACAGGCATCATACCCACTTCTGCCCCCTGGAAGGCGAGTCATGGCAAGACTTTCTGCGGAAC
AACGCCAAGTCATACCGCTGTGCTCTCCTCTCACATCGCGACGGGGCTAAAGTGCATCTCGGCACCCGCC
CAACAGAGAAACAGTACGAAACCCTGGAAAATCAGCTCGCGTTCCTGTGTCAGCAAGGCTTCTCCCTGGA
GAACGCACTGTACGCTCTGTCCGCCGTGGGCCACTTTACACTGGGCTGCGTATTGGAGGAACAGGAGCAT
CAAGTAGCAAAAGAGGAAAGAGAGACACCTACCACCGATTCTATGCCCCCACTTCTGAGACAAGCAATTG
AGCTGTTCGACCGGCAGGGAGCCGAACCTGCCTTCCTTTTCGGCCTGGAACTAATCATATGTGGCCTGGA
GAAACAGCTAAAGTGCGAAAGCGGCGGGCCGACCGACGCCCTTGACGATTTTGACTTAGACATGCTCCCA
GCCGATGCCCTTGACGACTTTGACCTTGATATGCTGCCTGCTGACGCTCTTGACGATTTTGACCTTGACA
TGCTCCCCGGGTAAATAACTTCGTATAGCATACATTATACGAAGTATGGCGCGCCAATTCCGCCCCTCTC
CCTCCCCCCCCCCTAACGTTACTGGCCGAAGCCGCTTGGAATAAGGCCGGTGTGCGTTTGTCTATATGTT
ATTTTCCACCATATTGCCGTCTTTTGGCAATGTGAGGGCCCGGAAACCTGGCCCTGTCTTCTTGACGAGC
ATTCCTAGGGGTCTTTCCCCTCTCGCCAAAGGAATGCAAGGTCTGTTGAATGTCGTGAAGGAAGCAGTTC
CTCTGGAAGCTTCTTGAAGACAAACAACGTCTGTAGCGACCCTTTGCAGGCAGCGGAACCCCCCACCTGG
CGACAGGTGCCTCTGCGGCCAAAAGCCACGTGTATAAGATACACCTGCAAAGGCGGCACAACCCCAGTGC
CACGTTGTGAGTTGGATAGTTGTGGAAAGAGTCAAATGGCTCTCCTCAAGCGTATTCAACAAGGGGCTGA
AGGATGCCCAGAAGGTACCCCATTGTATGGGATCTGATCTGGGGCCTCGGTGCACATGCTTTACATGTGT
TTAGTCGAGGTTAAAAAAACGTCTAGGCCCCCCGAACCACGGGGACGTGGTTTTCCTTTGAAAAACACGA
TAATACCATGGCCACCGAGTACAAGCCCACGGTGCGCCTCGCCACCCGCGACGACGTCCCCCGGGCCGTA
CGCACCCTCGCCGCCGCGTTCGCCGACTACCCCGCCACGCGCCACACCGTCGACCCGGACCGCCACATCG
AGCGGGTCACCGAGCTGCAAGAACTCTTCCTCACGCGCGTCGGGCTCGACATCGGCAAGGTGTGGGTCGC
GGACGACGGCGCCGCGGTGGCGGTCTGGACCACGCCGGAGAGCGTCGAAGCGGGGGCGGTGTTCGCCGAG
ATCGGCTCGCGCATGGCCGAGTTGAGCGGTTCCCGGCTGGCCGCGCAGCAACAGATGGAAGGCCTCCTGG
CGCCGCACCGGCCCAAGGAGCCCGCGTGGTTCCTGGCCACCGTCGGCGTCTCGCCCGACCACCAGGGCAA
GGGTCTGGGCAGCGCCGTCGTGCTCCCCGGAGTGGAGGCGGCCGAGCGCGCTGGGGTGCCCGCCTTCCTG
GAGACCTCCGCGCCCCGCAACCTCCCCTTCTACGAGCGGCTCGGCTTCACCGTCACCGCCGACGTCGAGG
TGCCCGAAGGACCGCGCACCTGGTGCATGACCCGCAAGCCCGGTGCCTGATTAATTAAGCGCGTCTGGAA
CAATCAACCTCTGGATTACAAAATTTGTGAAAGATTGACTGGTATTCTTAACTATGTTGCTCCTTTTACG
CTATGTGGATACGCTGCTTTAATGCCTTTGTATCATGCTATTGCTTCCCGTATGGCTTTCATTTTCTCCT
CCTTGTATAAATCCTGGTTGCTGTCTCTTTATGAGGAGTTGTGGCCCGTTGTCAGGCAACGTGGCGTGGT
GTGCACTGTGTTTGCTGACGCAACCCCCACTGGTTGGGGCATTGCCACCACCTGTCAGCTCCTTTCCGGG
ACTTTCGCTTTCCCCCTCCCTATTGCCACGGCGGAACTCATCGCCGCCTGCCTTGCCCGCTGCTGGACAG
GGGCTCGGCTGTTGGGCACTGACAATTCCGTGGTGTTGTCGGGGAAGCTGACGTCCTTTCCATGGCTGCT
CGCCTGTGTTGCCACCTGGATTCTGCGCGGGACGTCCTTCTGCTACGTCCCTTCGGCCCTCAATCCAGCG
GACCTTCCTTCCCGCGGCCTGCTGCCGGCTCTGCGGCCTCTTCCGCGTCTTCGCCTTCGCCCTCAGACGA
GTCGGATCTCCCTTTGGGCCGCCTCCCCGCCTGGAATTAATTCTGCAGTCGAGACCTAGAAAAACATGGA
GCAATCACAAGTAGCAATACAGCAGCTACCAATGCTGATTGTGCCTGGCTAGAAGCACAAGAGGAGGAGG
AGGTGGGTTTTCCAGTCACACCTCAGGTACCTTTAAGACCAATGACTTACAAGGCAGCTGTAGATCTTAG
CCACTTTTTAAAAGAAAAGAGGGGACTGGAAGGGCTAATTCACTCCCAACGAAGACAAGATCTGCTTTTT
GCTTGTACTGGGTCTCTCTGGTTAGACCAGATCTGAGCCTGGGAGCTCTCTGGCTAACTAGGGAACCCAC
TGCTTAAGCCTCAATAAAGCTTGCCTTGAGTGCTTCAAGTAGTGTGTGCCCGTCTGTTGTGTGACTCTGG
TAACTAGAGATCCCTCAGACCCTTTTAGTCAGTGTGGAAAATCTCTAGCAGTAGTAGTTCATGTCATCTT
ATTATTCAGTATTTATAACTTGCAAAGAAATGAATATCAGAGAGTGAGAGGCCTTGACATTGTTTAAACC
CGCTGATCAGCCTCGACTGTGCCTTCTAGTTGCCAGCCATCTGTTGTTTGCCCCTTCCCCGTGCCTTCCT
TGACCCTGGAAGGTGCCACTCCCACTGTCCTTTCCTAATAAAATGAGGAAATTGCATCGCATTGTCTGAG
TAGGTGTCATTCTATTCTGGGGGGTGGGGTGGGGCAGGACAGCAAGGGGGAGGATTGGGAAGACAATAGC
AGGCATGCTGGGGATGCGGTGGGCTCTATGGCTTCTGAGGCGGAAAGAACCAGCTGGGGCTCTAGGGGGT
ATCCCC
[124 nt withheld, positions 10017-10140]
C
[91 nt withheld, positions 10142-10232]
A
[49 nt withheld, positions 10234-10282]
CCTTTGACGTTGGAGTCCACGTTCTTT
[37 nt withheld, positions 10310-10346]
ACCCTATCTCGGTCTATTCTTTTGATTTATAAGGGATTTTGCCGATTTCGGCCTATTGGTTAAAAAATGA
GCTGATTTAACAAAAATTTAACGCGAATTAATTCTGTGGAATGTGTGTCAGTTAGGGTGTGGAAAGTCCC
CAGGCTCCCCAGCAGGCAGAAGTATGCAAAGCATGCATCTCAATTAGTCAGCAACCAGGTGTGGAAAGTC
CCCAGGCTCCCCAGCAGGCAGAAGTATGCAAAGCATGCATCTCAATTAGTCAGCAACCATAGTCCCGCCC
CTAACTCCGCCCATCCCGCCCCTAACTCCGCCCAGTTCCGCCCATTCTCCGCCCCATGGCTGACTAATTT
TTTTTATTTATGCAGAGGCCGAGGCCGCCTCTGCCTCTGAGCTATTCCAGAAGTAGTGAGGAGGCTTTTT
TGGAGGCCTAGGCTTTTGCAAAAAGCTCCCGGGAGCTTGTATATCCATTTTCGGATCTGATCAGCACGTG
ATGAAAAAGCCTGAACTCACCGCGACGTGACCGCAAGGAATCGGTCAATACACTACATGGCGTGATTTCA
TATGCGCGATTGCTGATCCCCATGTGTATCACTGGCAAACTGTGATGGACGACACCGTCAGTGCGTCCGT
CGCGCAGGCTCTCGATGAGCTGATGCTTTGGGCCGAGGACTGCCCCGAAGTCCGGCACCTCGTGCACGCG
GATTTCGGCTCCAACAATGTCCTGACGGACAATGGCCGCATAACAGCGGTCATTGACTGGAGCGAGGCGA
TGTTCGGGGATTCCCAATACGAGGTCGCCAACATCTTCTTCTGGAGGCCGTGGTTGGCTTGTATGGAGCA
GCAGACGCGCTACTTCGAGCGGAGGCATCCGGAGCTTGCAGGATCGCCGCGGCTCCGGGCGTATATGCTC
CGCATTGGTCTTGACCAACTCTATCAGAGCTTGGTTGACGGCAATTTCGATGATGCAGCTTGGGCGCAGG
GTCGATGCGACGCAATCGTCCGATCCGGAGCCGGGACTGTCGGGCGTACACAAATCGCCCGCAGAAGCGC
GGCCGTCTGGACCGATGGCTGTGTAGAAGTACTCGCCGATAGTGGAAACCGACGCCCCAGCACTCGTCCG
AGGGCAAAGGAATAGCACGTGCTACGAGATTTCGATTCCACCGCCGCCTTCTATGAAAGGTTGGGCTTCG
GAATCGTTTTCCGGGACGCCGGCTGGATGATCCTCCAGCGCGGGGATCTCATGCTGGAGTTCTTCGCCCA
CCCCAACTTGTTTATTGCAGCTTATAATGGTTACAAATAAAGCAATAGCATCACAAATTTCACAAATAAA
GCATTTTTTTCACTGCATTCTAGTTGTGGTTTGTCCAAACTAATCAATGTATCTTATCATGTCTGTATAC
CGTCGACCTCTAGCTAGAGCTTGGCGTAATCATGGTCATAGCTGTTTCCTGTGTGAAATTGTTATCCGCT
CACAATTCCACACAACATACGAGCCGGAAGCATAAAGTGTAAAGCCTGGGGTGCCTAATGAGTGAGCTAA
CTCACATTAATTGCGTTGCGCTCACTGCCCGCTTTCCAGTCGGGAAACCTGTCGTGCCAGCTGCATTAAT
GAATCGGCCAACGCGCGGGGAGAGGCGGTTTGCGTATTGGGCGCTCTTCCGCTTCCTCGCTCACTGACTC
GCTGCGCTCGGTCGTTCGGCTGCGGCGAGCGGTATCAGCTCACTCAAAGGCGGTAATACGGTTATCCACA
GAATCAGGGGATAACGCAGGAAAGAACATGTGAGCAAAAGGCCAGCAAAAGGCCAGGAACCGTAAAAAGG
CCGCGTTGCTGGCGTTTTTCCATAGGCTCCGCCCCCCTGACGAGCATCACAAAAATCGACGCTCAAGTCA
GAGGTGGCGAAACCCGACAGGACTATAAAGATACCAGGCGTTTCCCCCTGGAAGCTCCCTCGTGCGCTCT
CCTGTTCCGACCCTGCCGCTTACCGGATACCTGTCCGCCTTTCTCCCTTCGGGAAGCGTGGCGCTTTCTC
ATAGCTCACGCTGTAGGTATCTCAGTTCGGTGTAGGTCGTTCGCTCCAAGCTGGGCTGTGTGCACTAACC
CCCCGTTCAGCCCGACCGCTGCGCCTTATCCGGTAACTATCGTCTTGAGTCCAACCCGGTAAGACACGAC
TTATCGCCACTGGCAGCAGCCACTGGTAACAGGATTAGCAGAGCGAGGTATGTAGGCGGTGCTACAGAGT
TCTTGAAGTGGTGGCCTAACTACGGCTACACTAGAAGAACAGTATTTGGTATCTGCGCTCTGCTGAAGCC
AGTTACCTTCGGAAAAAGAGTTGGTAGCTCTTGATCCGGCAAACAAACCACCGCTGGTAGCGGTGGTTTT
TTTGTTTGCAAGCAGCAGATTACGCGCAGAAAAAAAGGATCTCAAGAAGATCCTTTGATCTTTTCTACGG
GGTCTGACGCTCAGTGGAACGAAAACTCACGTTAAGGGATTTTGGTCATGAGATTATCAAAAAGGATCTT
CACCTAGATCCTTTTAAATTAAAAATGAAGTTTTAAATCAATCTAAAGTATATATGAGTAAACTTGGTCT
GACAGTTACCAATGCTTAATCAGTGAGGCACCTATCTCAGCGATCTGTCTATTTCGTTCATCCATAGTTG
CCTGACTCCCCGTCGTGTAGATAACTACGATACGGGAGGGCTTACCATCTGGCCCCAGTGCTGCAATGAT
ACCGCGAGACCCACGCTCACCGGCTCCAGATTTATCAGCAATAAACCAGCCAGCCGGAAGGGCCGAGCGC
AGAAGTGGTCCTGCAACTTTATCCGCCTCCATCCAGTCTATTAATTGTTGCCGGGAAGCTAGAGTAAGTA
GTTCGCCAGTTAATAGTTTGCGCAACGTTGTTGCCATTGCTACAGGCATCGTGGTGTCACGCTCGTCGTT
TGGTATGGCTTCATTCAGCTCCGGTTCCCAACGATCAAGGCGAGTTACATGATCCCCCATGTTGTGCAAA
AAAGCGGTTAGCTCCTTCGGTCCTCCGATCGTTGTCAGAAGTAAGTTGGCCGCAGTGTTATCACTCATGG
TTATGGCAGCACTGCATAATTCTCTTACTGTCATGCCATCCGTAAGATGCTTTTCTGTGACTGGTGAGTA
CTCAACCAAGTCATTCTGAGAATAGTGTATGCGGCGACCGAGTTGCTCTTGCCCGGCGTCAATACGGGAT
AATACCGCGCCACATAGCAGAACTTTAAAAGTGCTCATCATTGGAAAACGTTCTTCGGGGCGAAAACTCT
CAAGGATCTTACCGCTGTTGAGATCCAGTTCGATGTAACCCACTCGTGCACCCAACTGATCTTCAGCATC
TTTTACTTTCACCAGCGTTTCT
